>Addgene plasmid #185510 | pCS2-foxd4l1.1-AB1 | addgene full sequence | sequence record 366348 | Addgene NGS Result
CGCCATTCTGCCTGGGGACGTCGGAGCAAGCTTGATTTAGGTGACACTATAGAATACAAGCTACTTGTTC
TTTTTGCAGGATCCCATCGATTCGAATTCAAGGCCTATGAGCTTTAGCCAGGAGTCTGGTGCCCATCATC
ACCCCCAGGATTATGCAGGACTTTCTGATGAGGAGGATGAAGATGATCCCTGCAGCCTAAAGTCACACTT
TTACCTACAGCCCACACATTCAGTGATGGGGGACAGTGAGATGCTGAGTCCTTCCAAGCTCAGCTGCACT
GAAAGTGAGAGTGATTCCTCTGGAGAGAGTGAAGGAGGTACTTCTAAAGACTCCTCAACCACCCCAACTG
GTAGCAAAGCCAAAAGGACTCTGGTAAAGCCTCCTTACTCTTACATTGCTCTAATCACCATGGCTATCCT
GCAGAGTCCCCACAAGAAACTGACTCTCAGTGGCATCTGTGATTTTATCAGCAGCAAGTTCCCTTACTAC
AAGGACAAGTTCCCTGCTTGGCAGAATTCCATCAGGCACAACCTGTCCCTTAATGACTGCTTTATTAAAA
TACCACGGGAACCAGGAAATCCGGGAAAAGGCAATTATTGGACACTGGACCCTGCTTCTGAGGACATGTT
TGATAACGGAAGCTTCCTTAGAAGGAGGAAAAGGTTTAAGAGGCACCAACAGGAGTTCTTTAAGGATGGA
CTCATGATGTACAACTCTCTGCCTTACTACAGACCCTACAGTGCTATCCAACCTCAGCCAGTGCTCCAGC
AGACTTCACTGACATGCATGGCAATACCAGAGACCTTGCCCATGTCAACTCACCTTGCACCCTACCCAGA
CATAAAGAGGAAGGTTTCTTACCCTGCCCAGGGGGTACACAGGGGTTTTAAAGCCCAGGATGCTGATAAC
CATCCCAATAATTCACAGAGCAAATGTTCATTCAGTATTGAGAACATCATGAGGAAACCCAAGGAGCCAG
AGCCAAATATTCAAAGCTTCAACTCACACTGGAACTATAATCATGTATTCCAGAGGCCAAGTTCCTGCCT
TCTCCCAGCTGTGCTTAACTTATCCACTGGCCCTCTGCTAGCCAATACTCAGGGTGCCAGGCAATACAAC
CTCATACAATTCCCTGGGTGTTACTGATCTAGAACTATAGTGAGTCGTATTACGTAGATCCAGACATGAT
AAGATACATTGATGAGTTTGGACAAACCACAACTAGAATGCAGTGAAAAAAATGCTTTATTTGTGAAATT
TGTGATGCTATTGCTTTATTTGTAACCATTATAAGCTGCAATAAACAAGTTAACAACAACAATTGCATTC
ATTTTATGTTTCAGGTTCAGGGGGAGGTGTGGGAGGTTTTTTAATTCGCGGCCGCGGCGCCAATGCATTG
GGCCCGGTACCCAGCTTTTGTTCCCTTTAGTGAGGGTTAATTGCGCGCTTGGCGTAATCATGGTCATAGC
TGTTTCCTGTGTGAAATTGTTATCCGCTCACAATTCCACACAACATACGAGCCGGGAGCATAAAGTGTAA
AGCCTGGGGTGCCTAATGAGTGAGCTAACTCACATTAATTGCGTTGCGCTCACTGCCCGCTTTCCAGTCG
GGAAACCTGTCGTGCCAGCTGCATTAATGAATCGGCCAACGCGCGGGGAGAGGCGGTTTGCGTATTGGGC
GCTCTTCCGCTTCCTCGCTCACTGACTCGCTGCGCTCGGTCGTTCGGCTGCGGCGAGCGGTATCAGCTCA
CTCAAAGGCGGTAATACGGTTATCCACAGAATCAGGGGATAACGCAGGAAAGAACATGTGAGCAAAAGGC
CAGCAAAAGGCCAGGAACCGTAAAAAGGCCGCGTTGCTGGCGTTTTTCCATAGGCTCCGCCCCCCTGACG
AGCATCACAAAAATCGACGCTCAAGTCAGAGGTGGCGAAACCCGACAGGACTATAAAGATACCAGGCGTT
TCCCCCTGGAAGCTCCCTCGTGCGCTCTCCTGTTCCGACCCTGCCGCTTACCGGATACCTGTCCGCCTTT
CTCCCTTCGGGAAGCGTGGCGCTTTCTCATAGCTCACGCTGTAGGTATCTCAGTTCGGTGTAGGTCGTTC
GCTCCAAGCTGGGCTGTGTGCACGAACCCCCCGTTCAGCCCGACCGCTGCGCCTTATCCGGTAACTATCG
TCTTGAGTCCAACCCGGTAAGACACGACTTATCGCCACTGGCAGCAGCCACTGGTAACAGGATTAGCAGA
GCGAGGTATGTAGGCGGTGCTACAGAGTTCTTGAAGTGGTGGCCTAACTACGGCTACACTAGAAGAACAG
TATTTGGTATCTGCGCTCTGCTGAAGCCAGTTACCTTCGGAAAAAGAGTTGGTAGCTCTTGATCCGGCAA
ACAAACCACCGCTGGTAGCGGTGGTTTTTTTGTTTGCAAGCAGCAGATTACGCGCAGAAAAAAAGGATCT
CAAGAAGATCCTTTGATCTTTTCTACGGGGTCTGACGCTCAGTGGAACGAAAACTCACGTTAAGGGATTT
TGGTCATGAGATTATCAAAAAGGATCTTCACCTAGATCCTTTTAAATTAAAAATGAAGTTTTAAATCAAT
CTAAAGTATATATGAGTAAACTTGGTCTGACAGTTACCAATGCTTAATCAGTGAGGCACCTATCTCAGCG
ATCTGTCTATTTCGTTCATCCATAGTTGCCTGACTCCCCGTCGTGTAGATAACTACGATACGGGAGGGCT
TACCATCTGGCCCCAGTGCTGCAATGATACCGCGAGACCCACGCTCACCGGCTCCAGATTTATCAGCAAT
AAACCAGCCAGCCGGAAGGGCCGAGCGCAGAAGTGGTCCTGCAACTTTATCCGCCTCCATCCAGTCTATT
AATTGTTGCCGGGAAGCTAGAGTAAGTAGTTCGCCAGTTAATAGTTTGCGCAACGTTGTTGCCATTGCTA
CAGGCATCGTGGTGTCACGCTCGTCGTTTGGTATGGCTTCATTCAGCTCCGGTTCCCAACGATCAAGGCG
AGTTACATGATCCCCCATGTTGTGCAAAAAAGCGGTTAGCTCCTTCGGTCCTCCGATCGTTGTCAGAAGT
AAGTTGGCCGCAGTGTTATCACTCATGGTTATGGCAGCACTGCATAATTCTCTTACTGTCATGCCATCCG
TAAGATGCTTTTCTGTGACTGGTGAGTACTCAACCAAGTCATTCTGAGAATAGTGTATGCGGCGACCGAG
TTGCTCTTGCCCGGCGTCAATACGGGATAATACCGCGCCACATAGCAGAACTTTAAAAGTGCTCATCATT
GGAAAACGTTCTTCGGGGCGAAAACTCTCAAGGATCTTACCGCTGTTGAGATCCAGTTCGATGTAACCCA
CTCGTGCACCCAACTGATCTTCAGCATCTTTTACTTTCACCAGCGTTTCTGGGTGAGCAAAAACAGGAAG
GCAAAATGCCGCAAAAAAGGGAATAAGGGCGACACGGAAATGTTGAATACTCATACTCTTCCTTTTTCAA
TATTATTGAAGCATTTATCAGGGTTATTGTCTCATGAGCGGATACATATTTGAATGTATTTAGAAAAATA
AACAAATAGGGGTTCCGCGCACATTTCCCCGAAAAGTGCCACCTAAATTGTAAGCGTTAATATTTTGTTA
AAATTCGCGTTAAATTTTTGTTAAATCAGCTCATTTTTTAACCAATAGGCCGAAATCGGCAAAATCCCTT
ATAAATCAAAAGAATAGACCGAGATAGGGT
[37 nt withheld, positions 3741-3777]
AAAGAACGTGGACTCCAACGTCAAAGG
[49 nt withheld, positions 3805-3853]
T
[91 nt withheld, positions 3855-3945]
G
[124 nt withheld, positions 3947-4070]
CCCATTCGCCATTCAGGCTGCGCAACTGTTGGGAAGGGCGATCGGTGCGGGCCTCTTCGCTATTACGCCA
GTCGACCGCCAATTCAATATGGCGTATATGGACTCATGCCAATTCAATATGGTGGATCTGGACCTGTGCC
AATTCAATATGGCGTATATGGACTCGTGCCAATTCAATATGGTGGATCTGGACCCCAGCCAATTCAATAT
GGCGGACTTGGCACCATGCCAATTCAATATGGCGGACCTGGCACTGTGCCAACTGGGGAGGGGTCTACTT
GGCACGGTGCCAAGTTTGAGGAGGGGTCTTGGCCCTGTGCCAAGTCCGCCATATTGAATTGGCATGGTGC
CAATAATGGCGGCCATATTGGCTATATGCCAGGATCAATATATAGGCAATATCCAATATGGCCCTATGCC
AATATGGCTATTGGCCAGGTTCAATACTATGTATTGGCCCTATGCCATATAGTATTCCATATATGGGTTT
TCCTATTGACGTAGATAGCCCCTCCCAATGGGCGGTCCCATATACCATATATGGGGCTTCCTAATACCGC
CCATAGCCACTCCCCCATTGACGTCAATGGTCTCTATATATGGTCTTTCCTATTGACGTCATATGGGCGG
TCCTATTGACGTATATGGCGCCTCCCCCATTGACGTCAATTACGGTAAATGGCCCGCCTGGCTCAATGCC
CATTGACGTCAATAGGACCACCCACCATTGACGTCAATGGGATGGCTCATTGCCCATTCATATCCGTTCT
CACGCCCCCTATTGACGTCAATGACGGTAAATGGCCCACTTGGCAGTACATCAATATCTATTAATAGTAA
CTTGGCAAGTACATTACTATTGGAAGTACGCCAGGGTACATTGGCAGTACTCCCATTGACGTCAATGGCG
GTAAATGGCCCGCGATGGCTGCCAAGTACATCCCCATTGACGTCAATGGGGAGGGGCAATGACGCAAATG
GGCGTTCCATTGACGTAAATGGGCGGTAGGCGTGCCTAATGGGAGGTCTATATAAGCAATGCTCGTTTAG
GGAAC
Features (pLannotate 1.2.2; 15 found; start..end, strand, type, name):
     35..53      +  promoter       SP6 promoter: promoter for bacteriophage SP6 RNA polymerase
    107..1144    +  CDS            foxd5-a: FXD5A_XENLA - Also known as foxd5a From Xenopus laevis (African clawed frog).
   1155..1172    -  promoter       T7 promoter (fragment): promoter for bacteriophage T7 RNA polymerase
   1177..1311    -  polyA_signal   SV40 poly(A) signal: SV40 polyadenylation signal
   1424..1442    -  promoter       T3 promoter: promoter for bacteriophage T3 RNA polymerase
   1487..1503    -  protein_bind   lac operator: The lac repressor binds to the lac operator to inhibit transcription in E. coli. This inhibition can be relieved by adding lactose or isopropyl-β-D-thiogalactopyranoside (IPTG). lac repressor encoded by lacI
   1511..1541    -  promoter       lac promoter: promoter for the E. coli lac operon
   1556..1577    -  protein_bind   CAP binding site: CAP binding activates transcription in the presence of cAMP. E. coli catabolite activator protein
   1590..1682    -  CDS            lacI (fragment): lac repressor; lacI; The lac repressor binds to the lac operator to inhibit transcription in E. coli. This inhibition can be relieved by adding lactose or isopropyl-β-D-thiogalactopyranoside (IPTG).
   1865..2453    -  rep_origin     ori: high-copy-number ColE1/pMB1/pBR322/pUC origin of replication
   2624..3484    -  CDS            AmpR: β-lactamase; bla; confers resistance to ampicillin, carbenicillin, and related antibiotics
   3485..3589    -  promoter       AmpR promoter: bla
   3642..4070    -  rep_origin     f1 ori (sequence partly withheld): f1 bacteriophage origin of replication; arrow indicates direction of (+) strand synthesis
   4075..4141    -  CDS            lacZα (fragment): LacZα fragment of β-galactosidase; lacZ fragment
   4148..5125    +  promoter       CMV IE94 promoter: enhancer/promoter region of simian cytomegalovirus major immediate early transcription unit IE94
