[The description below was written by a language model from this plasmid's Addgene catalogue record and pLannotate feature annotations shown in this document.]
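Description:
pCS2-foxd4l1.1-AB1 is a pCS2+-based plasmid carrying a mutant form of the Xenopus laevis forkhead transcription factor gene foxd4l1.1 (also called foxd5). It is catalogued as an in vitro transcription vector for expressing this protein. The sequenced plasmid is about 5.1 kb. It is propagated in E. coli through a high-copy ColE1/pUC-type origin and selected with ampicillin via the β-lactamase gene. An f1 phage origin is also present, along with remnants of the lac region (lac promoter, operator, CAP site and small lacI and lacZα fragments) that are carried over from the backbone and have no evident role in the payload.

The insert is listed at roughly 1.16 kb, and the annotated foxd5-a coding sequence sits in the sense orientation directly downstream of an SP6 promoter. The simian cytomegalovirus IE94 enhancer/promoter lies just upstream across the circular junction, and an SV40 polyadenylation signal follows the coding region. This standard pCS2+ layout allows SP6 polymerase to produce polyadenylation-signal-containing sense RNA from the template, while the CMV IE94 promoter can drive expression directly from the DNA in vertebrate cells or embryos. T7 (partial) and T3 promoters lie downstream of the insert and point back toward it.

The "AB1" variant carries a six-residue deletion within the protein's acidic blob domain. This fits the associated study's aim of mapping which FoxD4/5 domains activate or repress neural transcription factor genes during neural ectoderm development. The 5′ cloning site is not recorded.
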