Addgene plasmid #185510: pCS2-foxd4l1.1-AB1
Purpose: Expression of Xenopus laevis foxd4
Depositing lab: Sally Moody. Depositing organization: George Washington University. Publication: Specific domains of FoxD4/5 activate and repress neural transcription factor genes to control the progression of immature neural ectoderm to differentiating neural plate. Neilson KM, Klein SL, Mhaske P, Mood K, Daar IO, Moody SA. Dev Biol. 2012 May 15;365(2):363-75. doi: 10.1016/j.ydbio.2012.03.004. Epub 2012 Mar 10. PubMed 22425621.
Backbone
  Vector backbone: pCS2+
  Vector type: In vitro transcription
Growth in bacteria
  Bacterial resistance: Ampicillin, 100 μg/mL
  Growth temperature: 37°C
  Growth strain: DH5alpha
  Copy number: High Copy
Gene/Insert
  Gene/Insert name: foxd4l1.1 (alt name: foxd5)
  Species: X. laevis (frog)
  Insert size (bp): 1160
  Mutation: deletion of IDILGE in acidic blob
  Cloning method: Restriction Enzyme; 5′ cloning site unknown (unknown if destroyed)
Terms and licenses: Academic/Nonprofit Terms; Industry Terms: Not Available to Industry
How to cite: pCS2-foxd4l1.1-AB1 was a gift from Sally Moody (Addgene plasmid # 185510 ; http://n2t.net/addgene:185510 ; RRID:Addgene_185510)
