>Addgene plasmid #185510 | pCS2-foxd4l1.1-AB1 | depositor partial sequence | sequence record 366345 | pCS2-foxd4l1.1-AB1-F-SP6
NNNNNNANNNTNNNNGNNNTCCCATCGATTCGAATTCAAGGCCTATGAGCTTTAGCCAGGAGTCTGGTGC
CCATCATCACCCCCAGGATTATGCAGGACTTTCTGATGAGGAGGATGAAGATGATCCCTGCAGCCTAAAG
TCACACTTTTACCTACAGCCCACACATTCAGTGATGGGGGACAGTGAGATGCTGAGTCCTTCCAAGCTCA
GCTGCACTGAAAGTGAGAGTGATTCCTCTGGAGAGAGTGAAGGAGGTACTTCTAAAGACTCCTCAACCAC
CCCAACTGGTAGCAAAGCCAAAAGGACTCTGGTAAAGCCTCCTTACTCTTACATTGCTCTAATCACCATG
GCTATCCTGCAGAGTCCCCACAAGAAACTGACTCTCAGTGGCATCTGTGATTTTATCAGCAGCAAGTTCC
CTTACTACAAGGACAAGTTCCCTGCTTGGCAGAATTCCATCAGGCACAACCTGTCCCTTAATGACTGCTT
TATTAAAATACCACGGGAACCAGGAAATCCGGGAAAAGGCAATTATTGGACACTGGACCCTGCTTCTGAG
GACATGTTTGATAACGGAAGCTTCCTTAGAAGGAGGAAAAGGTTTAAGAGGCACCAACAGGAGTTCTTTA
AGGATGGACTCATGATGTACAACTCTCTGCCTTACTACAGACCCTACAGTGCTATCCAACCTCAGCCAGT
GCTCCAGCAGACTTCACTGACATGCATGGCAATACCAGAGACCTTGCCCATGTCAACTCACCTTGCACCC
TACCCAGACATAAAGAGGAAGGTTTCTTACCCTGCCCAGGGGGTACACAGGGGTTTTAAAGCCCAGGATG
CTGATAACCATCCCAATAATTCACAGAGCAAATGTTCATTCAGTATTGAGAACATCATGAGGAAACCCNA
AGGAGCCAGAGCCAAATATTCAAAGCTTN
