>Addgene plasmid #185510 | pCS2-foxd4l1.1-AB1 | depositor partial sequence | sequence record 366347 | pCS2-foxd4l1.1-AB1-R-M13R
NNNNNNNNNNCGNNTTACCCTCACTAAAGGGANNNAAGCTGGGTACCGGGCCCAATGCATTGGCGCCGCG
GCCGCGAATTAAAAAACCTCCCACACCTCCCCCTGAACCTGAAACATAAAATGAATGCAATTGTTGTTGT
TAACTTGTTTATTGCAGCTTATAATGGTTACAAATAAAGCAATAGCATCACAAATTTCACAAATAAAGCA
TTTTTTTCACTGCATTCTAGTTGTGGTTTGTCCAAACTCATCAATGTATCTTATCATGTCTGGATCTACG
TAATACGACTCACTATAGTTCTAGATCAGTAACACCCAGGGAATTGTATGAGGTTGTATTGCCTGGCACC
CTGAGTATTGGCTAGCAGAGGGCCAGTGGATAAGTTAAGCACAGCTGGGAGAAGGCAGGAACTTGGCCTC
TGGAATACATGATTATAGTTCCAGTGTGAGTTGAAGCTTTGAATATTTGGCTCTGGCTCCTTGGGTTTCC
TCATGATGTTCTCAATACTGAATGAACATTTGCTCTGTGAATTATTGGGATGGTTATCAGCATCCTGGGC
TTTAAAACCCCTGTGTACCCCCTGGGCAGGGTAAGAAACCTTCCTCTTTATGTCTGGGTAGGGTGCAAGG
TGAGTTGACATGGGCAAGGTCTCTGGTATTGCCATGCATGTCAGTGAAGTCTGCTGGAGCACTGGCTGAG
GTTGGATAGCACTGTANGGTCTGTAGTAAGGCAGAGAGTTGTACATCATGAGTCCATCCTTAAAGAACTC
CTGTTGGTGCCTCTTAAACCTTTTCCTCCTTCTANNNAAGCTTCCGTTATCAAACATGTCCTCAGAAGCN
GGTCCAGTGTCCAATAATTGCCTTTTCCCGGATTTCCTGGTTTCCGTGGTATTTTAATAAAGCAGTCATT
AANNNCNN
